Addgene plasmid #138232: pFP.R362
Purpose: Expresses the split mCherry reporter interrupted by the CbP-RNR artificially mini-intein (in cis)
Depositing lab: Baojun Wang. Depositing organization: University of Edinburgh. Publication: An expanded library of orthogonal split inteins enables modular multi-peptide assemblies. Pinto F, Thornton EL, Wang B. Nat Commun. 2020 Mar 23;11(1):1529. doi: 10.1038/s41467-020-15272-2. PubMed 32251274.
Backbone
  Vector backbone: pSB3T5
  Backbone manufacturer: BioBrick vector, IGEM registry
  Backbone size w/o insert (bp): 3252
  Total vector size (bp): 5698
  Vector type: Bacterial Expression, Synthetic Biology
Growth in bacteria
  Bacterial resistance: Tetracycline, 10 μg/mL
  Growth temperature: 37°C
  Growth strain: DH5alpha
  Copy number: Low Copy
Gene/Insert 1
  Gene/Insert name: araC
  Insert size (bp): 930
  Entrez Gene: araC (a.k.a. b0064, ECK0065)
  Promoter: iPC
  Cloning method: Gibson Cloning
  Sequencing primers: 5′ VF2 - TGCCACCTGACGTCTAAGAA
Gene/Insert 2
  Gene/Insert name: mCherryN(ASC).CbP-RNR*.(CRL)mCherryC.H6
  Species: Synthetic
  Insert size (bp): 1224
  Promoter: P(araBAD)
  Tag / fusion protein: 6xHis (C terminal on insert)
  Cloning method: Gibson Cloning
  Sequencing primers: 5′ araC_F2 - AACCCACTGGTGATACCATTCG; 3′ VR - ATTACCGCCTTTGAGTGAGC
Terms and licenses: Academic/Nonprofit Terms; Industry Terms: Not Available to Industry
How to cite: pFP.R362 was a gift from Baojun Wang (Addgene plasmid # 138232 ; http://n2t.net/addgene:138232 ; RRID:Addgene_138232)
