[The description below was written by a language model from this plasmid's Addgene catalogue record and pLannotate feature annotations shown in this document.]
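Description:
pFP.R362 is a 5.7 kb bacterial expression plasmid for synthetic biology work, built on the BioBrick vector pSB3T5. It replicates in E. coli from a p15A origin, which the catalogue entry lists as low copy and which is compatible with ColE1-type plasmids. Selection is by tetracycline through a tet promoter-driven efflux protein gene. The cloning region sits between the BioBrick prefix and suffix and is insulated from the backbone by flanking transcription terminators (T3Te, tonB, his operon). Short annotated fragments of β-lactamase, the RSF origin and bom appear to be backbone remnants rather than functional parts.

The payload is an arabinose-inducible intein test cassette assembled by Gibson cloning. The araC regulator is encoded on the reverse strand, listed as expressed from a promoter called iPC. It is divergent from the araBAD promoter, so AraC represses that promoter until L-arabinose is supplied. P(araBAD) drives a single synthetic open reading frame in which mCherry is split into an N-terminal and a C-terminal fragment. These are separated by roughly 500 bp that the feature table leaves unannotated, which corresponds to the CbP-RNR* artificial mini-intein named in the record. The insert name indicates short junction residues (ASC and CRL) flanking the intein, and the fusion ends in a C-terminal 6xHis tag.

Because the intein is contiguous with both halves of the reporter, it acts in cis. Successful protein splicing excises it and ligates the two mCherry fragments, restoring red fluorescence, while the His tag allows detection or purification of precursor and spliced products. The construct therefore reports the splicing activity of this intein, in the context of characterising a library of orthogonal split inteins.
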