Features (pLannotate 1.2.2; 16 found; start..end, strand, type, name):
     48..77      -  terminator     T3Te terminator: phage T3 early transcription terminator
    124..145     +  misc_feature   BioBrick prefix: BioBrick prefix for parts that do not start with "ATG"
    146..1024    -  CDS            araC: L-arabinose regulatory protein; araC
   1051..1335    +  promoter       araBAD promoter: araBAD; promoter of the L-arabinose operon of E. coli; the araC regulatory gene is transcribed in the opposite direction (Guzman et al., 1995)
   1365..1842    +  CDS            mCherry (fragment): monomeric derivative of DsRed fluorescent protein (Shaner et al., 2004) mammalian codon-optimized
   2336..2567    +  CDS            mCherry (fragment): monomeric derivative of DsRed fluorescent protein (Shaner et al., 2004) mammalian codon-optimized
   2592..2612    +  misc_feature   BioBrick suffix: universal suffix for all parts
   2648..2679    +  terminator     tonB terminator: bidirectional E. coli tonB-P14 transcription terminator
   2726..2766    -  terminator     bacterial terminator (fragment): putative bacterial transcription terminator
   2779..3024    +  CDS            bla(M) (fragment): β-lactamase lacking the signal sequence; bla(M); allows cytosolic expression of β-lactamase
   3190..3734    +  rep_origin     p15A ori: Plasmids containing the medium-copy-number p15A origin of replication can be propagated in E. coli cells that contain a second plasmid with the ColE1 origin.
   3822..3877    +  rep_origin     RSF ori (fragment): Plasmids containing the RSF 1030 origin of replication can be propagated in E. coli cells that contain additional plasmids with compatible origins.
   3976..4002    -  misc_feature   bom (fragment): basis of mobility region from pBR322
   4350..4378    +  promoter       tet promoter: E. coli promoter for tetracycline efflux protein gene
   4426..5614    +  CDS            TcR (fragment): tetracycline efflux protein; tet; confers resistance to tetracycline
   5627..5686    +  terminator     his operon terminator: This putative transcriptin terminator from the E. coli his operon has a 2-bp deletion introduced during synthesis. Its efficiency has not been determined.
>Addgene plasmid #138232 | pFP.R362 | addgene full sequence | sequence record 296589 | Addgene NGS Result
TGCCACCTGACGTCTAAGAAAAGGAATATTCAGCAATTTGCCCGTGCCGAAGAAAGGCCCACCCGTGAAG
GTGAGCCAGTGAGTTGATTGCTACGTAATTAGTTAGTTAGCCCTTAGTGACTCGAATTCGCGGCCGCTTC
TAGAGTTATGACAACTTGACGGCTACATCATTCACTTTTTCTTCACAACCGGCACGGAACTCGCTCGGGC
TGGCCCCGGTGCATTTTTTAAATACCCGCGAGAAATAGAGTTGATCGTCAAAACCAACATTGCGACCGAC
GGTGGCGATAGGCATCCGGGTGGTGCTCAAAAGCAGCTTCGCCTGGCTGATACGTTGGTCCTCGCGCCAG
CTTAAGACGCTAATCCCTAACTGCTGGCGGAAAAGATGTGACAGACGCGACGGCGACAAGCAAACATGCT
GTGCGACGCTGGCGATATCAAAATTGCTGTCTGCCAGGTGATCGCTGATGTACTGACAAGCCTCGCGTAC
CCGATTATCCATCGGTGGATGGAGCGACTCGTTAATCGCTTCCATGCGCCGCAGTAACAATTGCTCAAGC
AGATTTATCGCCAGCAGCTCCGAATAGCGCCCTTCCCCTTGCCCGGCGTTAATGATTTGCCCAAACAGGT
CGCTGAAATGCGGCTGGTGCGCTTCATCCGGGCGAAAGAACCCCGTATTGGCAAATATTGACGGCCAGTT
AAGCCATTCATGCCAGTAGGCGCGCGGACGAAAGTAAACCCACTGGTGATACCATTCGCGAGCCTCCGGA
TGACGACCGTAGTGATGAATCTCTCCTGGCGGGAACAGCAAAATATCACCCGGTCGGCAAACAAATTCTC
GTCCCTGATTTTTCACCACCCCCTGACCGCGAATGGTGAGATTGAGAATATAACCTTTCATTCCCAGCGG
TCGGTCGATAAAAAAATCGAGATAACCGTTGGCCTCAATCGGCGTTAAACCCGCCACCAGATGGGCATTA
AACGAGTATCCCGGCAGCAGGGGATCATTTTGCGCTTCAGCCATACTTTTCATACTCCCGCCATTCAGAG
AAGAAACCAATTGTCCATATTGCATCAGACATTGCCGTCACTGCGTCTTTTACTGGCTCTTCTCGCTAAC
CAAACCGGTAACCCCGCTTATTAAAAGCATTCTGTAACAAAGCGGGACCAAAGCCATGACAAAAACGCGT
AACAAAAGTGTCTATAATCACGGCAGAAAAGTCCACATTGATTATTTGCACGGCGTCACACTTTGCTATG
CCATAGCATTTTTATCCATAAGATTAGCGGATCCTACCTGACGCTTTTTATCGCAACTCTCTACTGTTTC
TCCATTACTAGAGATTAAAGAGGAGAAATACTAGATGGTGAGCAAGGGCGAAGAAGACAACATGGCCATC
ATCAAGGAGTTCATGCGCTTCAAGGTGCACATGGAGGGCTCCGTGAACGGCCACGAGTTCGAGATCGAGG
GCGAGGGCGAGGGCCGCCCCTACGAGGGCACCCAGACCGCCAAGCTGAAGGTGACCAAGGGTGGCCCCCT
GCCCTTCGCCTGGGACATCCTGTCCCCTCAGTTCATGTACGGCTCCAAGGCCTACGTGAAGCACCCCGCC
GACATCCCCGACTACTTGAAGCTGTCCTTCCCCGAGGGCTTCAAGTGGGAGCGCGTGATGAACTTCGAGG
ACGGCGGCGTGGTGACCGTGACCCAGGACTCCTCCTTGCAGGACGGCGAGTTCATCTACAAGGTGAAGCT
GCGCGGCACCAACTTCCCCTCCGACGGCCCCGTAATGCAGAAGAAGACCATGGGCTGGGAGGCCTCCTCC
GAGCGGATGTACCCCGAGGACGCTAGCTGTTGCTTCGACGGTCAGCAAAAGACACTCACAAAATCATCTC
ATGGGGTTAACTACCTATCCTTCAAGGATCTGTACGATACCAAGTATAAAGATAAAGAACGGCGTAATTT
TAAAGTTTTTCACAATGGAAATTGGGTCGAAGGGAAGCCTATAAGACTGCTGAGAAATGATAAAAAAATG
TACAAAATTACGACTGTGAATAATAAAGAAATCTTAGTTACGGAAGATCATATCAATGTAACCGATAAAG
GAGATAAATACACCACACAATTAACCGAAAATGATTACATAGCCTTCAATACTAGACCCACAAATGCCAT
CGGCTCGGCGGGGTCGGCTGCCGGCTCAGGTACCATGTTTTTTAAGATCAAAACAATACAACAGTATATT
TCCAATGATGAATACGTTTATTGTTTTGAAATGAAAAACATCGAGGAACCGTACTTTACCTTACCCAATG
GTATAATAACGCACAATTGTCGTCTCGGCGCCCTGAAGGGCGAGATCAAGCAGAGGCTGAAGCTGAAGGA
CGGCGGCCACTACGACGCTGAGGTCAAGACCACCTACAAGGCCAAGAAGCCCGTGCAGCTGCCCGGCGCC
TACAACGTCAACATCAAGTTGGACATCACCTCCCACAACGAGGACTACACCATCGTGGAACAGTACGAAC
GCGCCGAGGGCCGCCACTCCACCGGCGGCATGGACGAGCTGTACAAGCATCATCACCATCACCACTAATA
ATACTAGTAGCGGCCGCTGCAGGAGTCACTAAGGGTTAGTTAGTTAGATTAGCAGAAAGTCAAAAGCCTC
CGACCGGAGGCTTTTGACTAAAACTTCCCTTGGGGTTATCATTGGGGCTCACTCAAAGGCGGTAATCAGA
TAAAAAAAATCCTTAGCTTTCGCTAAGGATGATTTCTGCTAGAGATGGAATAGACTGGATGGAGGCGGAT
AAAGTTGCAGGACCACTTCTGCGCTCGGCCCTTCCGGCTGGCTGGTTTATTGCTGATAAATCTGGAGCCG
GTGAGCGTGGGTCTCGCGGTATCATTGCAGCACTGGGGCCAGATGGTAAGCCCTCCCGTATCGTAGTTAT
CTACACGACGGGGAGTCAGGCAACTATGGATGAACGAAATAGACAGATCGCTGAGATAGGTGCCTCACTG
ATTAAGCATTGGTAACTGTCAGACCAAGTTTACTCATATATACTTTAGATTGATTTAAAACTTCATTTTT
AATTTAAAAGGATCTAGGTGAAGATCCTTTTTGATAATCTCATGACCAAAATCCCTTAACGTGAGTTTTC
GTTCCACTGAGCGTCAGACCCCTTAATAAGATGATCTTCTTGAGATCGTTTTGGTCTGCGCGTAATCTCT
TGCTCTGAAAACGAAAAAACCGCCTTGCAGGGCGGTTTTCGAAGGTTCTCTGAGCTACCAACTCTTTGAA
CCGAGGTAACTGGCTTGGAGGAGCGCAGTCACCAAAACTTGTCCTTTCAGTTTAGCCTTAACCGGCGCAT
GACTTCAAGACTAACTCCTCTAAATCAATTACCAGTGGCTGCTGCCAGTGGTGCTTTTGCATGTCTTTCC
GGGTTGGACTCAAGACGATAGTTACCGGATAAGGCGCAGCGGTCGGACTGAACGGGGGGTTCGTGCATAC
AGTCCAGCTTGGAGCGAACTGCCTACCCGGAACTGAGTGTCAGGCGTGGAATGAGACAAACGCGGCCATA
ACAGCGGAATGACACCGGTAAACCGAAAGGCAGGAACAGGAGAGCGCACGAGGGAGCCGCCAGGGGGAAA
CGCCTGGTATCTTTATAGTCCTGTCGGGTTTCGCCACCACTGATTTGAGCGTCAGATTTCGTGATGCTTG
TCAGGGGGGCGGAGCCTATGGAAAAACGGCTTTGCCGCGGCCCTCTCACTTCCCTGTTAAGTATCTTCCT
GGCATCTTCCAGGAAATCTCCGCCCCGTTCGTAAGCCATTTCCGCTCGCCGCAGTCGAACGACCGAGCGT
AGCGAGTCAGTGAGCGAGGAAGCGGAATATATCCTGTATCACATATTCTGCTGACGCACCGGTGCAGCCT
TTTTTCTCCTGCCACATGAAGCACTTCACTGACACCCTCATCAGTGCCAACATAGTAAGCCAGTATACAC
TCCGCTAGCGCTGAGGTCTGCCTCGTGAAGAAGGTGTTGCTGACTCATACCAGGCCTGAATCGCCCCATC
ATCCAGCCAGAAAGTGAGGGAGCCACGGTTGATGAGAGCTTTGTTGTAGGTGGACCAGTTGGTGATTTTG
AACTTTTGCTTTGCCACGGAACGGTCTGCGTTGTCGGGAAGATGCGTGATCTGATCCTTCAACTCAGCAA
AAGTTCGATTTATTCAACAAAGCCACGTTGTGTCTCAAAATCTCTGATGTTACATTGCACAAGATAAAAA
TATATCATCATGAACAATAAAACTGTCTGCTTACATAAACAGTAATACAAGGGGTGTTTACTAGAGGAGA
TTCTCATGTTTGACAGCTTATCATCGATAAGCTTTAATGCGGTAGTTTATCACAGTTAAATTGCTAACGC
AGTCAGGCACCGTGTATGAAATCTAACAATGCGCTCATCGTCATTCTCGGCACCGTCACCCTGGACGCTG
TAGGCATAGGCTTGGTTATGCCGGTACTGCCGGGCCTCTTGCGGGATATCGTCCATTCCGACAGTATTGC
CAGTCACTATGGCGTGCTGCTTGCGCTCTATGCGTTGATGCAATTTCTTTGCGCACCCGTTCTCGGAGCC
CTGTCCGACCGCTTTGGCCGCCGTCCAGTCCTGCTCGCTTCGCTCCTTGGAGCCACTATCGACTACGCGA
TCATGGCGACCACACCCGTCCTGTGGATTCTCTACGCCGGACGCATCGTGGCGGGCATCACGGGTGCCAC
AGGTGCGGTTGCTGGTGCCTATATCGCCGACATCACCGATGGGGAAGATCGGGCTCGCCACTTCGGGCTC
ATGAGCGCTTGTTTCGGCGTGGGTATGGTGGCAGGCCCCGTGGCCGGGGGACTGTTGGGTGCCATCTCCT
TGCATGCACCATTCCTTGCGGCGGCGGTGCTCAACGGCCTCAACCTCCTCCTGGGCTGCTTCCTTATGCA
GGAATCGCATAAGGGAGAGCGCCGTCCGATGCCCTTGCGTGCCTTCAATCCAGTCAGCTCCTTCCGGTGG
GCGCGGGGCATGACTATCGTCGCCGCACTTATGACTGTTTTCTTTATCATGCAACTCGTAGGACAGGTTC
CGGCAGCGCTCTGGGTCATTTTCGGCGAGGACCGCTTTCGCTGGAGCGCGACGATGATCGGCCTGTCGCT
TGCGGTATTCGGAATCTTGCACGCCCTCGCTCAAGCCTTCGTCACGGGCCCCGCCACCAAACGTTTCGGC
GAGAAGCAGGCCATTATCGCGGGCATGGCGGCCGACGCGCTGGGCTACGTCTTGCTGGCGTTCGCGACGC
GCGGCTGGATGGCCTTCCCCATTATGATTCTTCTCGCTTCCGGCGGCATCGGTATGCCCGCGTTGCAGGC
CATGCTGTCCCGCCAAGTAGATGACGACCATCAGGGACAGCTTCAAGGGTCGCTCGCGGCTCTTACCAGC
CTCACTTCGATCATTGGACCGCTGATCGTCACGGCGATTTATGCCGCCTCGGCGAGCACATGGAACGGGT
TGGCATGGATTGTAGGTGCCGCCCTTTACCTTGTCTGCCTCCCCGCGTTGCGTCGCGGTGCATGGAGCCG
GGCCACCTCGACCTAATAATACTAGCTCCGGCAAAAAAACGGGCAAGGTGTCACCACCCTGCCCTTTTTC
TTTAAAACCGAAAAGATTACTTCGCGTT
